Addgene plasmid #32627: pCVL.SFFV.d14GFP.EF1a.HA.NLS.Sce(opt).T2A.TagBFP
Depositing lab: Andrew Scharenberg. Depositing organization: University of Washington. Publication: Tracking genome engineering outcome at individual DNA breakpoints. Certo MT, Ryu BY, Annis JE, Garibov M, Jarjour J, Rawlings DJ, Scharenberg AM. Nat Methods. 2011 Jul 10;8(8):671-6. doi: 10.1038/nmeth.1648. PubMed 21743461.
Backbone
  Vector backbone: pCVL
  Vector type: Lentiviral
Growth in bacteria
  Bacterial resistance: Ampicillin, 100 μg/mL
  Growth temperature: 37°C
  Growth strain: Stbl3
  Copy number: Unknown
Gene/Insert
  Gene/Insert name: Donor + Sce BFP
  Cloning method: Restriction Enzyme; 5′ cloning site unknown (unknown if destroyed); 3′ cloning site unknown (unknown if destroyed)
  Sequencing primers: 5′ unknown
Terms and licenses: Academic/Nonprofit Terms; Industry Terms: Not Available to Industry
How to cite: pCVL.SFFV.d14GFP.EF1a.HA.NLS.Sce(opt).T2A.TagBFP was a gift from Andrew Scharenberg (Addgene plasmid # 32627 ; http://n2t.net/addgene:32627 ; RRID:Addgene_32627)
