[The description below was written by a language model from this plasmid's Addgene catalogue record and pLannotate feature annotations shown in this document.]
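Description:
pCVL.SFFV.d14GFP.EF1a.HA.NLS.Sce(opt).T2A.TagBFP is a lentiviral transfer plasmid of about 8 kb built on the pCVL backbone. It is propagated in E. coli through a high-copy ColE1/pUC-type origin with ampicillin selection (AmpR under its own bla promoter). The viral portion has a third-generation-style layout. An RSV promoter fused to a truncated HIV-1 5' LTR drives genomic RNA production in packaging cells. This is followed by the Ψ packaging signal with a gag fragment, the RRE for Rev-dependent nuclear export, and a cPPT/CTS. Downstream of the payload lie a WPRE, which enhances transcript expression, and a self-inactivating ΔU3 3' LTR region. The annotation of this 3' LTR is fragmentary and includes a loxP site and short SV40 poly(A) fragments within it, followed by a bGH polyadenylation signal.

The catalogue lists the insert as "Donor + Sce BFP", and the feature table shows two units. After the SFFV promoter sits a GFP-derived coding region, matched by the annotation tool to an EGFP variant. The "d14GFP" name suggests a truncated GFP serving as a repair donor template rather than a functional reporter, though the record does not define the truncation. An EF-1α core promoter then drives the yeast homing endonuclease I-SceI. By the construct name, this is codon-optimised and carries an HA tag and a nuclear localisation signal, neither of which is separately annotated. I-SceI is linked through a T2A self-cleaving peptide to TagBFP, so blue fluorescence marks cells expressing the nuclease.

The vector therefore co-delivers a site-specific double-strand-break nuclease and a GFP donor. This fits the associated publication's aim of tracking repair outcomes at individual DNA breakpoints.
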