Features (pLannotate 1.2.2; 25 found; start..end, strand, type, name):
      9..235     +  promoter       RSV promoter: Rous sarcoma virus enhancer/promoter
    236..416     +  LTR            5' LTR (truncated): truncated 5' long terminal repeat (LTR) from HIV-1
    463..588     +  misc_feature   HIV-1 Ψ: packaging signal of human immunodeficiency virus type 1
    572..910     +  CDS            HIV-1 gag (fragment): gag protein from human immunodeficiency virus 1; gag
   1080..1313    +  misc_feature   RRE: The Rev response element (RRE) of HIV-1 allows for Rev-dependent mRNA export from the nucleus to the cytoplasm.
   1690..1790    +  CDS            Rev (fragment): human immunodeficiency virus 1 (HIV-1) Rev protein; rev; enhances nuclear export of unspliced and incompletely spliced viral mRNAs
   1809..1926    +  misc_feature   cPPT/CTS: central polypurine tract and central termination sequence of HIV-1
   1955..2356    +  promoter       SFFV promoter: spleen focus-forming virus long terminal repeat (LTR) promoter
   2388..3056    +  CDS            (3-F)Tyr-EGFP: (3-F)Tyr-EGFP is a basic (constitutively fluorescent) green fluorescent protein published in 2004, derived from Aequorea victoria.
   3086..3297    +  promoter       EF-1α core promoter: core promoter for human elongation factor EF-1α
   3378..4079    +  CDS            SCEI (sequence partly withheld): SCE1_YEAST - Also known as OMEGA, SECY. Experimental evidence at protein level: Swiss-Prot protein existence level 1. Mitochondrial DNA endonuclease involved in intron homing. It introduces a specific double-strand break in the DNA of the 21S rRNA gene and thus mediates the insertion of an intron, containing its own coding sequence (group I intron), into an intronless gene. Specifically recognizes and cleaves the sequence 5'-TAGGGATAACAGGGTAAT-3'. From Saccharomyces cerevisiae (strain ATCC 204508 / S288c) (Baker's yeast).
   4152..4850    +  CDS            TagBFP: TagBFP is a basic (constitutively fluorescent) blue fluorescent protein published in 2008, derived from Entacmaea quadricolor. It is reported to be a very rapidly-maturing monomer with very low acid sensitivity.
   4867..5455    +  misc_feature   WPRE: woodchuck hepatitis virus posttranscriptional regulatory element
   5459..5476    +  misc_feature   MCS (fragment): pUC18/19 multiple cloning site
   5478..5497    +  misc_feature   cPPT/CTS (fragment): central polypurine tract and central termination sequence of HIV-1
   5499..5533    +  LTR            3' LTR (ΔU3) (fragment): self-inactivating 3' long terminal repeat (LTR) from HIV-1
   5537..5570    +  protein_bind   loxP: Cre-mediated recombination occurs in the 8-bp core sequence (GCATACAT). Cre recombinase
   5573..5616    -  polyA_signal   SV40 poly(A) signal (fragment): SV40 polyadenylation signal
   5620..5664    -  polyA_signal   SV40 poly(A) signal (fragment): SV40 polyadenylation signal
   5680..5740    +  ncRNA          mir-TAR: Accession: RF00250 - Trans-activation response element (TAR)
   5781..6005    +  polyA_signal   bGH poly(A) signal: bovine growth hormone polyadenylation signal
   6010..6066    -  CDS            lacI (fragment): lac repressor; lacI; The lac repressor binds to the lac operator to inhibit transcription in E. coli. This inhibition can be relieved by adding lactose or isopropyl-β-D-thiogalactopyranoside (IPTG).
   6249..6837    -  rep_origin     ori: high-copy-number ColE1/pMB1/pBR322/pUC origin of replication
   7008..7868    -  CDS            AmpR: β-lactamase; bla; confers resistance to ampicillin, carbenicillin, and related antibiotics
   7869..7973    -  promoter       AmpR promoter: bla
>Addgene plasmid #32627 | pCVL.SFFV.d14GFP.EF1a.HA.NLS.Sce(opt).T2A.TagBFP | depositor full sequence | sequence record 37996 | pCVL.SFFV.d14GFP.EF1a.HA.NLS.Sce(opt).T2A.TagBFP sequence 7998 bps
GACGTCAATGTAGTCTTATGCAATACTCTTGTAGTCTTGCAACATGGTAACGATGAGTTAGCAACATGCC
TTACAAGGAGAGAAAAAGCACCGTGCATGCCGATTGGTGGAAGTAAGGTGGTACGATCGTGCCTTATTAG
GAAGGCAACAGACGGGTCTGACATGGATTGGACGAACCACTGAATTGCCGCATTGCAGAGATATTGTATT
TAAGTGCCTAGCTCGATACATAAACGGGTCTCTCTGGTTAGACCAGATCTGAGCCTGGGAGCTCTCTGGC
TAACTAGGGAACCCACTGCTTAAGCCTCAATAAAGCTTGCCTTGAGTGCTTCAAGTAGTGTGTGCCCGTC
TGTTGTGTGACTCTGGTAACTAGAGATCCCTCAGACCCTTTTAGTCAGTGTGGAAAATCTCTAGCAGTGG
CGCCCGAACAGGGACTTGAAAGCGAAAGGGAAACCAGAGGAGCTCTCTCGACGCAGGACTCGGCTTGCTG
AAGCGCGCACGGCAAGAGGCGAGGGGCGGCGACTGGTGAGTACGCCAAAAATTTTGACTAGCGGAGGCTA
GAAGGAGAGAGATGGGTGCGAGAGCGTCAGTATTAAGCGGGGGAGAATTAGATCGCGATGGGAAAAAATT
CGGTTAAGGCCAGGGGGAAAGAAAAAATATAAATTAAAACATATAGTATGGGCAAGCAGGGAGCTAGAAC
GATTCGCAGTTAATCCTGGCCTGTTAGAAACATCAGAAGGCTGTAGACAAATACTGGGACAGCTACAACC
ATCCCTTCAGACAGGATCAGAAGAACTTAGATCATTATATAATACAGTAGCAACCCTCTATTGTGTGCAT
CAAAGGATAGAGATAAAAGACACCAAGGAAGCTTTAGACAAGATAGAGGAAGAGCAAAACAAAAGTAAGA
CCACCGCACAGCAAGCGGCCCTGATCTTCAGACCTGGAGGAGGAGATATGAGGGACAATTGGAGAAGTGA
ATTATATAAATATAAAGTAGTAAAAATTGAACCATTAGGAGTAGCACCCACCAAGGCAAAGAGAAGAGTG
GTGCAGAGAGAAAAAAGAGCAGTGGGAATAGGAGCTTTGTTCCTTGGGTTCTTGGGAGCAGCAGGAAGCA
CTATGGGCGCAGCGTCAATGACGCTGACGGTACAGGCCAGACAATTATTGTCTGGTATAGTGCAGCAGCA
GAACAATTTGCTGAGGGCTATTGAGGCGCAACAGCATCTGTTGCAACTCACAGTCTGGGGCATCAAGCAG
CTCCAGGCAAGAATCCTGGCTGTGGAAAGATACCTAAAGGATCAACAGCTCCTGGGGATTTGGGGTTGCT
CTGGAAAACTCATTTGCACCACTGCTGTGCCTTGGAATGCTAGTTGGAGTAATGAATCTCTGGAACAGAT
TTGGAATCACACGACCTGGATGGAGTGGGACAGAGAAATTAACAATTACACAAGCTTAATACACTCCTTA
ATTGAAGAATCGCAAAACCAGCAAGAAAAGAATGAACAAGAATTATTGGAATTAGATAAATGGGCAAGTT
TGTGGAATTGGTTTAACATAACAAATTGGCTGTGGTATATAAAATTATTCATAATGATAGTAGGAGGCTT
GGTAGGTTTAAGAATAGTTTTTGCTGTACTTTCTATAGTGAATAGAGTTAGGCAGGGATATTCACCATTA
TCGTTTCAGACCCACCTCCCAACCCCGAGGGGACCCGACAGGCCCGAAGGAATAGAAGAAGAAGGTGGAG
AGAGAGACAGAGACAGATCCATTCGATTAGTGAACGGATCTCGACGGTATCGGTTAACTTTTAAAAGAAA
AGGGGGGATTGGGGGGTACAGTGCAGGGGAAAGAATAGTAGACATAATAGCAACAGACATACAAACTAAA
GAATTACAAAAACAAATTACAAAAATTCAAAATTTTATCGATTACGCGTCACGTGCTAGCTGCAGTAACG
CCATTTTGCAAGGCATGGAAAAATACCAAACCAAGAATAGAGAAGTTCAGATCAAGGGCGGGTACATGAA
AATAGCTAACGTTGGGCCAAACAGGATATCTGCGGTGAGCAGTTTCGGCCCCGGCCCGGGGCCAAGAACA
GATGGTCACCGCAGTTTCGGCCCCGGCCCGAGGCCAAGAACAGATGGTCCCCAGATATGGCCCAACCCTC
AGCAGTTTCTTAAGACCCATCAGATGTTTCCAGGCTCCCCCAAGGACCTGAAATGACCCTGCGCCTTATT
TGAATTAACCAATCAGCCTGCTTCTCGCTTCTGTTCGCGCGCTTCTGCTTCCCGAGCTCTATAAAAGAGC
TCACAACCCCTCACTCGGCGCGCCAGTCCTCCGACAGACTGAGTCGCCCGGATCGATCCTCGAGCGCCAC
CATGGTGAGCAAGGGCGAGGAGCTGTTCACCGGGGTGGTGCCCATCCTGGTCGAGCTGGACGGCGACGTA
AACGGCCACAAGTTCAGCGTGTCCGGCGAGGGCGAGGGCGATGCCACCTACGGCAAGCTGACCCTGAAGT
TCATCTGCACCACCGGCAAGCTGCCCGTGCCCTGGCCCACCCTCGTGACCACCCTGACCTACGGCGTGCA
GTGCTTCAGCCGCTACCCCGACCACATGAAGCAGCACGACTTCTTCAAGTCCGCCATGCCCGAAGGCTAC
GTCCAGGAGCGCACCATCTTCTTCAAGGACGACGGCAACTACAAGACCCGCGCCGAGGTGAAGTTCGAGG
GCGACACCCTGGTGAACCGCATCGAGCTGAAGGGCATCGACTTCAAGGAGGACGGCAACATCCTGGGGCA
CAAGCTGGAGTACAACTACAACAGCCACAACGTCTATATCATGGCCGACAAGCAGAAGAACGGCATCAAG
GTGAACTTCAAGATCCGCCACAACATCGAGGACGGCAGCGTGCAGCTCGCCGACCACTACCAGCAGAACA
CCCCCATCGGCGACGGCCCCGTGCTGCTGCCCGACAACCACTACCTGAGCACCCAGTCCGCCCTGAGCAA
AGACCCCAACGAGAAGCGCGATCACATGGTCCTGCTGGAGTTCGTGTGAGGATCCAGGCTCCGGTGCCCG
TCAGTGGGCAGAGCGCACATCGCCCACAGTCCCCGAGAAGTTGGGGGGAGGGGTCGGCAATTGAACCGGT
GCCTAGAGAAGGTGGCGCGGGGTAAACTGGGAAAGTGATGTCGTGTACTGGCTCCGCCTTTTTCCCGAGG
GTGGGGGAGAACCGTATATAAGTGCAGTAGTCGCCGTGAACGTTCTTTTTCGCAACGGGTTTGCCGCCAG
AACACAGGATCTGCCGCCACCATGGGCGTATACCCCTACGACGTGCCCGACTACGCCCCCGGGCCCCCTA
AGAAAAAGAGGAAGGTGAAG
[354 nt withheld, positions 3381-3734]
AAGAAGACCATCCCCAACAACCTGGTGGAGAACTACCTGACCCCCATGAGCCTGGCCTACTGGTTCATGG
ACGACGGCGGCAAGTGGGACTACAACAAGAACAGCACCAACAAGAGCATCGTGCTGAACACCCAGAGCTT
CACCTTCGAGGAGGTGGAGTACCTGGTGAAGGGCCTGAGGAACAAGTTCCAGCTGAACTGCTACGTGAAG
ATCAACAAGAACAAGCCCATCATCTACATCGACAGCATGAGCTACCTGATCTTCTACAACCTGATCAAGC
CCTACCTGATCCCCCAGATGATGTACAAGCTGCCCAACACCATCAGCAGCGAGACCTTCCTGAAGGGCGG
CGGCGGATCCGGTGAGGGCAGAGGAAGTCTTCTAACATGCGGTGACGTGGAGGAGAATCCGGGCCCCATG
AGCGAGCTGATTAAGGAGAACATGCACATGAAGCTGTACATGGAGGGCACCGTGGACAACCATCACTTCA
AGTGCACATCCGAGGGCGAAGGCAAGCCCTACGAGGGCACCCAGACCATGAGAATCAAGGTGGTCGAGGG
CGGCCCTCTCCCCTTCGCCTTCGACATCCTGGCTACTAGCTTCCTCTACGGCAGCAAGACCTTCATCAAC
CACACCCAGGGCATCCCCGACTTCTTCAAGCAGTCCTTCCCTGAGGGCTTCACATGGGAGAGAGTCACCA
CATACGAAGACGGGGGCGTGCTGACCGCTACCCAGGACACCAGCCTCCAGGACGGCTGCCTCATCTACAA
CGTCAAGATCAGAGGGGTGAACTTCACATCCAACGGCCCTGTGATGCAGAAGAAAACACTCGGCTGGGAG
GCCTTCACCGAGACGCTGTACCCCGCTGACGGCGGCCTGGAAGGCAGAAACGACATGGCCCTGAAGCTCG
TGGGCGGGAGCCATCTGATCGCAAACATCAAGACCACATATAGATCCAAGAAACCCGCTAAGAACCTCAA
GATGCCTGGCGTCTACTATGTGGACTACAGACTGGAAAGAATCAAGGAGGCCAACAACGAGACCTACGTC
GAGCAGCACGAGGTGGCAGTGGCCAGATACTGCGACCTCCCTAGCAAACTGGGGCACAAGCTTAATTGAT
TCTAGAGTCGACAATCAACCTCTGGATTACAAAATTTGTGAAAGATTGACTGGTATTCTTAACTATGTTG
CTCCTTTTACGCTATGTGGATACGCTGCTTTAATGCCTTTGTATCATGCTATTGCTTCCCGTATGGCTTT
CATTTTCTCCTCCTTGTATAAATCCTGGTTGCTGTCTCTTTATGAGGAGTTGTGGCCCGTTGTCAGGCAA
CGTGGCGTGGTGTGCACTGTGTTTGCTGACGCAACCCCCACTGGTTGGGGCATTGCCACCACCTGTCAGC
TCCTTTCCGGGACTTTCGCTTTCCCCCTCCCTATTGCCACGGCGGAACTCATCGCCGCCTGCCTTGCCCG
CTGCTGGACAGGGGCTCGGCTGTTGGGCACTGACAATTCCGTGGTGTTGTCGGGGAAGCTGACGTCCTTT
CCATGGCTGCTCGCCTGTGTTGCCACCTGGATTCTGCGCGGGACGTCCTTCTGCTACGTCCCTTCGGCCC
TCAATCCAGCGGACCTTCCTTCCCGCGGCCTGCTGCCGGCTCTGCGGCCTCTTCCGCGTCTTCGCCTTCG
CCCTCAGACGAGTCGGATCTCCCTTTGGGCCGCCTCCCCGCCTGGAATTCGAGCTCGGTACCTTTTTAAA
AGAAAAGGGGGGACTGGAAGGGCTAATTCACTCCCAACGAAGACAAGATATCATAACTTCGTATAGCATA
CATTATACGAAGTTATAATTTATTTGTGAAATTTGTGATGCTATTGCTTTATTTGTAACCATATGTTTAT
TTGTGAAATTTGTGATGCTATTGCTTTATTTGTAACCATTGCTTTTTGCTTGTACTGGGTCTCTCTGGTT
AGACCAGATCTGAGCCTGGGAGCTCTCTGGCTAACTAGGGAACCCACTGCTTAAGCCTCAATAAAGCTTG
CCTCGACCAGCCTCGACTGTGCCTTCTAGTTGCCAGCCATCTGTTGTTTGCCCCTCCCCCGTGCCTTCCT
TGACCCTGGAAGGTGCCACTCCCACTGTCCTTTCCTAATAAAATGAGGAAATTGCATCGCATTGTCTGAG
TAGGTGTCATTCTATTCTGGGGGGTGGGGTGGGGCAGGACAGCAAGGGGGAGGATTGGGAAGACAATAGC
AGGCATGCTGGGGATGCGGTGGGCTCTATGGCCTGCAGCTGCATTAATGAATCGGCCAACGCGCGGGGAG
AGGCGGTTTGCGTATTGGGCGCTCTTCCGCTTCCTCGCTCACTGACTCGCTGCGCTCGGTCGTTCGGCTG
CGGCGAGCGGTATCAGCTCACTCAAAGGCGGTAATACGGTTATCCACAGAATCAGGGGATAACGCAGGAA
AGAACATGTGAGCAAAAGGCCAGCAAAAGGCCAGGAACCGTAAAAAGGCCGCGTTGCTGGCGTTTTTCCA
TAGGCTCCGCCCCCCTGACGAGCATCACAAAAATCGACGCTCAAGTCAGAGGTGGCGAAACCCGACAGGA
CTATAAAGATACCAGGCGTTTCCCCCTGGAAGCTCCCTCGTGCGCTCTCCTGTTCCGACCCTGCCGCTTA
CCGGATACCTGTCCGCCTTTCTCCCTTCGGGAAGCGTGGCGCTTTCTCATAGCTCACGCTGTAGGTATCT
CAGTTCGGTGTAGGTCGTTCGCTCCAAGCTGGGCTGTGTGCACGAACCCCCCGTTCAGCCCGACCGCTGC
GCCTTATCCGGTAACTATCGTCTTGAGTCCAACCCGGTAAGACACGACTTATCGCCACTGGCAGCAGCCA
CTGGTAACAGGATTAGCAGAGCGAGGTATGTAGGCGGTGCTACAGAGTTCTTGAAGTGGTGGCCTAACTA
CGGCTACACTAGAAGGACAGTATTTGGTATCTGCGCTCTGCTGAAGCCAGTTACCTTCGGAAAAAGAGTT
GGTAGCTCTTGATCCGGCAAACAAACCACCGCTGGTAGCGGTGGTTTTTTTGTTTGCAAGCAGCAGATTA
CGCGCAGAAAAAAAGGATCTCAAGAAGATCCTTTGATCTTTTCTACGGGGTCTGACGCTCAGTGGAACGA
AAACTCACGTTAAGGGATTTTGGTCATGAGATTATCAAAAAGGATCTTCACCTAGATCCTTTTAAATTAA
AAATGAAGTTTTAAATCAATCTAAAGTATATATGAGTAAACTTGGTCTGACAGTTACCAATGCTTAATCA
GTGAGGCACCTATCTCAGCGATCTGTCTATTTCGTTCATCCATAGTTGCCTGACTCCCCGTCGTGTAGAT
AACTACGATACGGGAGGGCTTACCATCTGGCCCCAGTGCTGCAATGATACCGCGAGACCCACGCTCACCG
GCTCCAGATTTATCAGCAATAAACCAGCCAGCCGGAAGGGCCGAGCGCAGAAGTGGTCCTGCAACTTTAT
CCGCCTCCATCCAGTCTATTAATTGTTGCCGGGAAGCTAGAGTAAGTAGTTCGCCAGTTAATAGTTTGCG
CAACGTTGTTGCCATTGCTACAGGCATCGTGGTGTCACGCTCGTCGTTTGGTATGGCTTCATTCAGCTCC
GGTTCCCAACGATCAAGGCGAGTTACATGATCCCCCATGTTGTGCAAAAAAGCGGTTAGCTCCTTCGGTC
CTCCGATCGTTGTCAGAAGTAAGTTGGCCGCAGTGTTATCACTCATGGTTATGGCAGCACTGCATAATTC
TCTTACTGTCATGCCATCCGTAAGATGCTTTTCTGTGACTGGTGAGTACTCAACCAAGTCATTCTGAGAA
TAGTGTATGCGGCGACCGAGTTGCTCTTGCCCGGCGTCAATACGGGATAATACCGCGCCACATAGCAGAA
CTTTAAAAGTGCTCATCATTGGAAAACGTTCTTCGGGGCGAAAACTCTCAAGGATCTTACCGCTGTTGAG
ATCCAGTTCGATGTAACCCACTCGTGCACCCAACTGATCTTCAGCATCTTTTACTTTCACCAGCGTTTCT
GGGTGAGCAAAAACAGGAAGGCAAAATGCCGCAAAAAAGGGAATAAGGGCGACACGGAAATGTTGAATAC
TCATACTCTTCCTTTTTCAATATTATTGAAGCATTTATCAGGGTTATTGTCTCATGAGCGGATACATATT
TGAATGTATTTAGAAAAATAAACAAATAGGGGTTCCGCGCACATTTCCCCGAAAAGTGCCACCT
