>Addgene plasmid #32627 | pCVL.SFFV.d14GFP.EF1a.HA.NLS.Sce(opt).T2A.TagBFP | addgene partial sequence | sequence record 39124 | EGFP-N 5'-CGTCGCCGTCCAGCTCGACCAG-3'
CTCGCCCTTGCTCACCATGGTGGCGCTCGAGGATCGATCCGGGCGACTCAGTCTGTCGGAGGACTGGCGC
GCCGAGTGAGGGGTTGTGAGCTCTTTTATAGAGCTCGGGAAGCAGAAGCGCGCGAACAGAAGCGAGAAGC
AGGCTGATTGGTTAATTCAAATAAGGCGCAGGGTCATTTCAGGTCCTTGGGGGAGCCTGGAAACATCTGA
TGGGTCTTAAGAAACTGCTGAGGGTTGGGCCATATCTGGGGACCATCTGTTCTTGGCCTCGGGCCGGGGC
CGAAACTGCGGTGACCATCTGTTCTTGGCCCCGGGCCGGGGCCGAAACTGCTCACCGCAGATATCCTGTT
TGGCCCAACGTTAGCTATTTTCATGTACCCGCCCTTGATCTGAACTTCTCTATTCTTGGTTTGGTATTTT
TCCATGCCTTGCAAAATGGCGTTACTGCAGCTAGCACGTGACGCGTAATCGATAAAATTTTGAATTTTTG
TAATTTGTTTTTGTAATTCTTTAGTTTGTATGTCTGTTGCTATTATGTCTACTATTCTTTCCCCTGCACT
GTACCCCCCAATCCCCCCTTTTCTTTTAAAAGTTAACCGATACCGTCGAGATCCGTTCACTAATCGAATG
GATCTGTCTCTGTCTCTCTCTCCACCTTCTTCTTCTATTCCTTCGGGCCTGTCGGGTCCCCTCGGGGTTG
GGAGGTGGGTCTGAAACGATAATGGTGAATATCCCTGCCTAACTCTATTCACTATAGAAAGTACAGCAAA
AACTATTCTTAAACCTACCAAGCCTCCTACTATCATTATGAATAATTTTATATACCACAGCCAATTTGTT
ATGTTAAACCAATTCCACAAACTTGCCCATTTATCTAATTCCAATAATTCTTGTTCATTCTTTTCTTGCT
GGTTTTGCGATTCTTCAATTAA
