>Addgene plasmid #32627 | pCVL.SFFV.d14GFP.EF1a.HA.NLS.Sce(opt).T2A.TagBFP | addgene partial sequence | sequence record 39125 | EGFP-C 5'-CATGGTCCTGCTGGAGTTCGTG-3'
GTGGGCAGAGCGCACATCGCCCACAGTCCCCGAGAAGTTGGGGGGAGGGGTCGGCAATTGAACCGGTGCC
TAGAGAAGGTGGCGCGGGGTAAACTGGGAAAGTGATGTCGTGTACTGGCTCCGCCTTTTTCCCGAGGGTG
GGGGAGAACCGTATATAAGTGCAGTAGTCGCCGTGAACGTTCTTTTTCGCAACGGGTTTGCCGCCAGAAC
ACAGGATCTGCCGCCACCATGGGCGTATACCCCTACGACGTGCCCGACTACGCCCCCGGGCCCCCTAAGA
AAAAGAGGAAGGTGAAG
[354 nt withheld, positions 298-651]
AAGAAGACCATCCCCAACAACCTGGTGGAGAACTACCTGACCCCCATGAGCCTGGCCTACTGGTTCATGG
ACGACGGCGGCAAGTGGGACTACAACAAGAACAGCACCAACAAGAGCATCGTGCTGAACACCCAGAGCTT
CACCTTCGAGGAGGTGGAGTACCTGGTGAAGGGCCTGAGGAACAAGTTCCAGCTGAACTGCTACGTGAAG
ATCAACAAGAACAAGCCCATCATCTACATCGACAGCATGAGCTACCTGATCTTCTACAACCTGATCAAGC
CCTACCTGATCCCCCA
