>Addgene plasmid #32627 | pCVL.SFFV.d14GFP.EF1a.HA.NLS.Sce(opt).T2A.TagBFP | addgene partial sequence | sequence record 39821 | WPRE-R 5'-CATAGCGTAAAAGGAGCAACA-3'
ANGNATCTTTAAAATTTTGTAATCCAGAGGTTGATTGTCGACTCTAGAATCAATTAAGCTTGTGCCCCAG
TTTGCTAGGGAGGTCGCAGTATCTGGCCACTGCCACCTCGTGCTGCTCGACGTAGGTCTCGTTGTTGGCC
TCCTTGATTCTTTCCAGTCTGTAGTCCACATAGTAGACGCCAGGCATCTTGAGGTTCTTAGCGGGTTTCT
TGGATCTATATGTGGTCTTGATGTTTGCGATCAGATGGCTCCCGCCCACGAGCTTCAGGGCCATGTCGTT
TCTGCCTTCCAGGCCGCCGTCAGCGGGGTACAGCGTCTCGGTGAAGGCCTCCCAGCCGAGTGTTTTCTTC
TGCATCACAGGGCCGTTGGATGTGAAGTTCACCCCTCTGATCTTGACGTTGTAGATGAGGCAGCCGTCCT
GGAGGCTGGTGTCCTGGGTAGCGGTCAGCACGCCCCCGTCTTCGTATGTGGTGACTCTCTCCCATGTGAA
GCCCTCAGGGAAGGACTGCTTGAAGAAGTCGGGGATGCCCTGGGTGTGGTTGATGAAGGTCTTGCTGCCG
TAGAGGAAGCTAGTAGCCAGGATGTCGAAGGCGAAGGGGAGAGGGCCGCCCTCGACCACCTTGATTCTCA
TGGTCTGGGTGCCCTCGTAGGGCTTGCCTTCGCCCTCGGATGTGCACTTGAAGTGATGGTTGTCCACGGT
GCCCTCCATGTACAGCTTCATGTGCATGTTCTCCTTAATCAGCTCGCTCATGGGGCCCGGATTCTCCTCC
A
