>Addgene plasmid #32627 | pCVL.SFFV.d14GFP.EF1a.HA.NLS.Sce(opt).T2A.TagBFP | addgene partial sequence | sequence record 39822 | BGH-rev 5'-TAGAAGGCACAGTCGAGG-3'
GCTCCCAGGCTCAGATCTGGTCTAACCAGAGAGACCCAGTACAAGCAAAAAGCAATGGTTACAAATAAAG
CAATAGCATCACAAATTTCACAAATAAACATATGGTTACAAATAAAGCAATAGCATCACAAATTTCACAA
ATAAATTATAACTTCGTATAATGTATGCTATACGAAGTTATGATATCTTGTCTTCGTTGGGAGTGAATTA
GCCCTTCCAGTCCCCCCTTTTCTTTTAAAAAGGTACCGAGCTCGAATTCCAGGCGGGGAGGCGGCCCAAA
GGGAGATCCGACTCGTCTGAGGGCGAAGGCGAAGACGCGGAAGAGGCCGCAGAGCCGGCAGCAGGCCGCG
GGAAGGAAGGTCCGCTGGATTGAGGGCCGAAGGGACGTAGCAGAAGGACGTCCCGCGCAGAATCCAGGTG
GCAACACAGGCGAGCAGCCATGGAAAGGACGTCAGCTTCCCCGACAACACCACGGAATTGTCAGTGCCCA
ACAGCCGAGCCCCTGTCCAGCAGCGGGCAAGGCAGGCGGCGATGAGTTCCGCCGTGGCAATAGGGAGGGG
GAAAGCGAAAGTCCCGGAAAGGAGCTGACAGGTGGTGGCAATGCCCCAACCAGTGGGGGTTGCGTCAGCA
AACACAGTGCACACCACGCCACGTTGCCTGACAACGGGCCACAACTCCTCATAAAGAGACAGCAACCAGG
ATT
